Addgene plasmid #168585: pDONR223 HCoV-HKU1 N_nostop
Purpose: Gateway-compatible Entry vector
Depositing lab: Fritz Roth. Depositing organization: Sinai Health System. Publication: A resource of human coronavirus protein-coding sequences in a flexible, multipurpose Gateway Entry clone collection. Weller B, Lin CW, Pogoutse O, Sauer M, Marin-de la Rosa N, Strobel A, Young V, Knapp JJ, Rayhan A, Falter C, Kim DK, Roth FP, Falter-Braun P. G3 (Bethesda). 2023 Jul 5;13(7):jkad105. doi: 10.1093/g3journal/jkad105. PubMed 37267226.
Backbone
  Vector backbone: pDONR223
  Backbone manufacturer: Rual et al, Genome Res. 14:2128-2135, 2004.
  Backbone size w/o insert (bp): 5005
  Vector type: Other
Growth in bacteria
  Bacterial resistance: Spectinomycin, 50 μg/mL
  Growth temperature: 37°C
  Growth strain: DH5alpha
  Copy number: Unknown
Gene/Insert
  Gene/Insert name: N
  Species: Other
  Insert size (bp): 1326
  Entrez Gene: N (a.k.a. HCHV1gp7)
  Cloning method: Gateway Cloning
  Sequencing primers: 5′ m13-For; 3′ m13-Rev
Resource information
  A portion of this plasmid was derived from a plasmid made by: Falter-Braun Lab
Terms and licenses: Academic/Nonprofit Terms; Industry Terms
How to cite: pDONR223 HCoV-HKU1 N_nostop was a gift from Fritz Roth (Addgene plasmid # 168585 ; http://n2t.net/addgene:168585 ; RRID:Addgene_168585)
