[The description below was written by a language model from this plasmid's Addgene catalogue record and pLannotate feature annotations shown in this document.]
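Description:
pDONR223 HCoV-HKU1 N_nostop is a Gateway-compatible Entry clone carrying the nucleocapsid (N) open reading frame of human coronavirus HKU1 in the pDONR223 backbone. It is a bacterial propagation and shuttling vector rather than an expression plasmid. It replicates in E. coli from a high-copy ColE1/pUC-type origin and is selected with spectinomycin through the aadA (SmR) aminoglycoside adenylyltransferase gene, which sits downstream of a class 1 integron Pc promoter fragment and a remnant of a gentamicin resistance gene. The sequenced record is 4,113 nt, smaller than the listed empty backbone. This is consistent with the donor vector's counter-selection cassette having been replaced by the insert during Gateway cloning.

The N coding sequence (catalogued as 1,326 bp) is flanked by two attL recombination sites. The automated annotation labels the upstream site as attL3 and the downstream one as attL2. It also matches the ORF to the homologous nucleocapsid protein of murine hepatitis virus, which reflects sequence similarity among coronaviruses rather than the actual source given in the catalogue entry. The N protein packages the viral RNA genome into a helical ribonucleocapsid and contributes to virion assembly and viral RNA synthesis. As the "nostop" name indicates, the ORF lacks its stop codon, so an LR Clonase reaction can transfer it into destination vectors that add C-terminal tags or fusion partners. No promoter drives the insert in its sense orientation: a T7 promoter lies beyond the downstream att site on the opposite strand, and rrnB T1/T2 terminators insulate the cassette from upstream transcription. M13 primer sites flank the insert for sequence verification. The clone belongs to a collection of human coronavirus protein-coding sequences built as a flexible Gateway resource.
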