Features (pLannotate 1.2.2; 12 found; start..end, strand, type, name):
     34..129     +  protein_bind   attL3: mutant version of attL; recombination site for the Gateway® LR reaction LR Clonase™
    132..1445    +  CDS            N: NCAP_CVM3 - Experimental evidence at protein level: Swiss-Prot protein existence level 1. Packages the positive strand viral genome RNA into a helical ribonucleocapsid (RNP) and plays a fundamental role during virion assembly through its interactions with the viral genome and membrane protein M. Plays an important role in enhancing the efficiency of subgenomic viral RNA transcription as well as viral replication. From Murine coronavirus (strain 3) (MHV-3) (Murine hepatitis virus).
   1456..1555    -  protein_bind   attL2: mutant version of attL; recombination site for the Gateway® LR reaction LR Clonase™
   1573..1591    -  promoter       T7 promoter: promoter for bacteriophage T7 RNA polymerase
   1781..1804    +  promoter       Pc promoter (fragment): intI1 (promoter lies within the coding sequence); class 1 integron promoter
   1980..2036    +  CDS            GmR (fragment): gentamycin acetyltransferase; aacC1; confers resistance to gentamycin
   2043..2834    +  CDS            SmR: aminoglycoside adenylyltransferase (Murphy, 1985); aadA; confers resistance to spectinomycin and streptomycin
   2927..3515    +  rep_origin     ori: high-copy-number ColE1/pMB1/pBR322/pUC origin of replication
   3698..3790    +  CDS            lacI (fragment): lac repressor; lacI; The lac repressor binds to the lac operator to inhibit transcription in E. coli. This inhibition can be relieved by adding lactose or isopropyl-β-D-thiogalactopyranoside (IPTG).
   3845..3872    -  terminator     rrnB T2 terminator: transcription terminator T2 from the E. coli rrnB gene
   4004..4047    +  terminator     rrnB T1 terminator: Escherichia coli rrnB; transcription terminator T1 from the E. coli rrnB gene
   4094..17      -  CDS            lacZα (fragment) (across the origin): LacZα fragment of β-galactosidase; lacZ fragment
>Addgene plasmid #168585 | pDONR223 HCoV-HKU1 N_nostop | addgene full sequence | sequence record 333808 | Addgene NGS Result
GTAAAACGACGGCCAGTCTTAAGCTCGGGCCCCAAATAATGATTTTATTTTGACTGATAGTGACCTGTTC
GTTGCAACAAATTGATGAGCAATGCTTTTTTATAATGCCAACTTTGTACAAAAAAGTTGGCATGTCTTAT
ACTCCCGGTCATTATGCTGGAAGTAGAAGCTCCTCTGGAAATCGTTCAGGAATCCTCAAGAAAACTTCTT
GGGCTGACCAATCTGAGCGAAATTACCAAACCTTTAATAGAGGCAGAAAAACCCAACCTAAATTCACTGT
GTCTACTCAACCACAAGGAAATACTATCCCACATTATTCCTGGTTCTCCGGGATCACTCAATTTCAAAAA
GGTAGAGACTTTAAATTTTCAGATGGTCAAGGAGTTCCCATTGCTTTCGGAGTACCCCCTTCTGAAGCAA
AAGGATATTGGTATAGACACAGCCGGCGTTCTTTTAAAACAGCTGATGGTCAACAAAAGCAGTTGTTACC
GAGATGGTATTTCTACTATCTCGGTACCGGCCCATATGCCAATGCATCCTATGGTGAATCCCTCGAAGGG
GTCTTCTGGGTTGCTAATCACCAAGCTGACACTTCTACTCCCTCCGATGTTTCGTCAAGGGACCCTACTA
CTCAAGAAGCTATCCCTACTAGGTTTCCGCCTGGTACGATTTTGCCTCAAGGCTATTATGTTGAAGGCTC
AGGAAGGTCTGCTTCTAATAGTCGACCAGGTTCACGTTCTCAATCACGTGGACCCAATAATCGTTCATTA
AGTAGAAGTAATTCTAATTTTAGACATTCAGATTCTATAGTAAAACCTGATATGGCTGATGAGATCGCTA
ATCTTGTTTTAGCCAAGCTTGGTAAAGATTCTAAACCTCAGCAAGTCACTAAGCAAAATGCCAAGGAAAT
CAGGCATAAAATTTTAACAAAACCTCGCCAAAAGCGAACTCCTAATAAACATTGTAATGTTCAACAGTGT
TTTGGTAAAAGAGGACCTTCTCAAAATTTTGGTAATGCTGAAATGTTAAAGCTTGGTACTAATGATCCTC
AGTTTCCTATTCTTGCAGAATTAGCTCCTACACCAGGTGCTTTTTTCTTTGGTTCTAAATTAGACTTGGT
TAAAAGAGATTCCGAGGCTGACTCACCTGTTAAAGATGTTTTTGAACTTCATTATTCTGGTTCTATTAGG
TTTGATAGTACTTTACCAGGCTTTGAGACAATTATGAAAGTTCTTGAAGAGAATTTAAATGCTTACGTTA
ATTCTAATCAGAACACTGATTCTGATTCGTTGAGTTCTAAACCTCAGCGTAAAAGAGGTGTTAAACAATT
ACCAGAACAGTTTGACTCTCTTAATTTAAGTGCTGGTACTCAGCACATTTCAAATGATTTTACTCCTGAG
GATCATAGTTTACTTGCTACTCTTGATGATCCTTATGTAGAAGACTCTGTTGCTTACCCAACTTTCTTGT
ACAAAGTTGGCATTATAAGAAAGCATTGCTTATCAATTTGTTGCAACGAACAGGTCACTATCAGTCAAAA
TAAAATCATTATTTGCCATCCAGCTGATATCCCCTATAGTGAGTCGTATTACATGGTCATAGCTGTTTCC
TGGCAGCTCTGGCCCGTGTCTCAAAATCTCTGATGTTACATTGCACAAGATAAAAATATATCATCATGCC
TCCTCTAGACCAGCCAGGACAGAAATGCCTCGACTTCGCTGCTACCCAAGGTTGCCGGGTGACGCACACC
GTGGAAACGGATGAAGGCACGAACCCAGTGGACATAAGCCTGTTCGGTTCGTAAGCTGTAATGCAAGTAG
CGTATGCGCTCACGCAACTGGTCCAGAACCTTGACCGAACGCAGCGGTGGTAACGGCGCAGTGGCGGTTT
TCATGGCTTGTTATGACTGTTTTTTTGGGGTACAGTCTATGCCTCGGGCATCCAAGCAGCAAGCGCGTTA
CGCCGTGGGTCGATGTTTGATGTTATGGAGCAGCAACGATGTTACGCAGCAGGGCAGTCGCCCTAAAACA
AAGTTAAACATTATGAGGGAAGCGGTGATCGCCGAAGTATCGACTCAACTATCAGAGGTAGTTGGCGTCA
TCGAGCGCCATCTCGAACCGACGTTGCTGGCCGTACATTTGTACGGCTCCGCAGTGGATGGCGGCCTGAA
GCCACACAGTGATATTGATTTGCTGGTTACGGTGACCGTAAGGCTTGATGAAACAACGCGGCGAGCTTTG
ATCAACGACCTTTTGGAAACTTCGGCTTCCCCTGGAGAGAGCGAGATTCTCCGCGCTGTAGAAGTCACCA
TTGTTGTGCACGACGACATCATTCCGTGGCGTTATCCAGCTAAGCGCGAACTGCAATTTGGAGAATGGCA
GCGCAATGACATTCTTGCAGGTATCTTCGAGCCAGCCACGATCGACATTGATCTGGCTATCTTGCTGACA
AAAGCAAGAGAACATAGCGTTGCCTTGGTAGGTCCAGCGGCGGAGGAACTCTTTGATCCGGTTCCTGAAC
AGGATCTATTTGAGGCGCTAAATGAAACCTTAACGCTATGGAACTCGCCGCCCGACTGGGCTGGCGATGA
GCGAAATGTAGTGCTTACGTTGTCCCGCATTTGGTACAGCGCAGTAACCGGCAAAATCGCGCCGAAGGAT
GTCGCTGCCGACTGGGCAATGGAGCGCCTGCCGGCCCAGTATCAGCCCGTCATACTTGAAGCTAGACAGG
CTTATCTTGGACAAGAAGAAGATCGCTTGGCCTCGCGCGCAGATCAGTTGGAAGAATTTGTCCACTACGT
GAAAGGCGAGATCACCAAGGTAGTCGGCAAATAACCCTCGAGCCACCCATGACCAAAATCCCTTAACGTG
AGTTACGCGTCGTTCCACTGAGCGTCAGACCCCGTAGAAAAGATCAAAGGATCTTCTTGAGATCCTTTTT
TTCTGCGCGTAATCTGCTGCTTGCAAACAAAAAAACCACCGCTACCAGCGGTGGTTTGTTTGCCGGATCA
AGAGCTACCAACTCTTTTTCCGAAGGTAACTGGCTTCAGCAGAGCGCAGATACCAAATACTGTTCTTCTA
GTGTAGCCGTAGTTAGGCCACCACTTCAAGAACTCTGTAGCACCGCCTACATACCTCGCTCTGCTAATCC
TGTTACCAGTGGCTGCTGCCAGTGGCGATAAGTCGTGTCTTACCGGGTTGGACTCAAGACGATAGTTACC
GGATAAGGCGCAGCGGTCGGGCTGAACGGGGGGTTCGTGCACACAGCCCAGCTTGGAGCGAACGACCTAC
ACCGAACTGAGATACCTACAGCGTGAGCTATGAGAAAGCGCCACGCTTCCCGAAGGGAGAAAGGCGGACA
GGTATCCGGTAAGCGGCAGGGTCGGAACAGGAGAGCGCACGAGGGAGCTTCCAGGGGGAAACGCCTGGTA
TCTTTATAGTCCTGTCGGGTTTCGCCACCTCTGACTTGAGCGTCGATTTTTGTGATGCTCGTCAGGGGGG
CGGAGCCTATGGAAAAACGCCAGCAACGCGGCCTTTTTACGGTTCCTGGCCTTTTGCTGGCCTTTTGCTC
ACATGTTCTTTCCTGCGTTATCCCCTGATTCTGTGGATAACCGTATTACCGCCTTTGAGTGAGCTGATAC
CGCTCGCCGCAGCCGAACGACCGAGCGCAGCGAGTCAGTGAGCGAGGAAGCGGAAGAGCGCCCAATACGC
AAACCGCCTCTCCCCGCGCGTTGGCCGATTCATTAATGCAGCTGGCACGACAGGTTTCCCGACTGGAAAG
CGGGCAGTGAGCGCAACGCAATTAATACGCGTACCGCTAGCCAGGAAGAGTTTGTAGAAACGCAAAAAGG
CCATCCGTCAGGATGGCCTTCTGCTTAGTTTGATGCCTGGCAGTTTATGGCGGGCGTCCTGCCCGCCACC
CTCCGGGCCGTTGCTTCACAACGTTCAAATCCGCTCCCGGCGGATTTGTCCTACTCAGGAGAGCGTTCAC
CGACAAACAACAGATAAAACGAAAGGCCCAGTCTTCCGACTGAGCCTTTCGTTTTATTTGATGCCTGGCA
GTTCCCTACTCTCGCGTTAACGCTAGCATGGATGTTTTCCCAGTCACGACGTT
